>Addgene plasmid #40569 | MIEG-hCD4 | addgene partial sequence | sequence record 52846 | pLXSN_5
CTCACTCCTTCTCTAGGCGCCGGAATTCCAAGGCCTTGGCGGCCGCTCGAGATCCGCCCCTCTCCCTCCC
CCCCCCCTAACGTTACTGGCCGAAGCCGCTTGGAATAAGGCCGGTGTGCGTTTGTCTATATGTTATTTTC
CACCATATTGCCGTCTTTTGGCAATGTGAGGGCCCGGAAACCTGGCCCTGTCTTCTTGACGAGCATTCCT
AGGGGTCTTTCCCCTCTCGCCAAAGGAATGCAAGGTCTGTTGAATGTCGTGAAGGAAGCAGTTCCTCTGG
AAGCTTCTTGAAGACAAACAACGTCTGTAGCGACCCTTTGCAGGCAGCGGAACCCCCCACCTGGCGACAG
GTGCCTCTGCGGCCAAAAGCCACGTGTATAAGATACACCTGCAAAGGCGGCACAACCCCAGTGCCACGTT
GTGAGTTGGATAGTTGTGGAAAGAGTCAAATGGCTCTCCTCAAGCGTATTCAACAAGGGGCTGAAGGATG
CCCAGAAGGTACCCCATTGTATGGGATCTGATCTGGGGCCTCGGTACACATGCTTTACATGTGTTTAGTC
GAGGTTAAAAAAACGTCTAGGCCCCCCGAACCACGGGGACGTGGTTTTCCTTTGAAAAACACGATGATAA
TATGGCCACAACCATGGCCATGAACCGGGGAGTCCCTTTTAGGCACTTGCTTCTGGTGCTGCAACTGGCG
CTCCTCCCAGCAGCCACTCAGGGAAAGAAAGTGGTGCTGGGCAAAAAAGG
