>Addgene plasmid #40569 | MIEG-hCD4 | addgene partial sequence | sequence record 53397 | IRES-F 5'-TGGCTCTCCTCAAGCGTATT-3'
GTACCCCATTGTATGGGATCTGATCTGGGGCCTCGGTACACATGCTTTACATGTGTTTAGTCGAGGTTAA
AAAAACGTCTAGGCCCCCCGAACCACGGGGACGTGGTTTTCCTTTGAAAAACACGATGATAATATGGCCA
CAACCATGGCCATGAACCGGGGAGTCCCTTTTAGGCACTTGCTTCTGGTGCTGCAACTGGCGCTCCTCCC
AGCAGCCACTCAGGGAAAGAAAGTGGTGCTGGGCAAAAAAGGGGATACAGTGGAACTGACCTGTACAGCT
TCCCAGAAGAAGAGCATACAATTCCACTGGAAAAACTCCAACCAGATAAAGATTCTGGGAAATCAGGGCT
CCTTCTTAACTAAAGGTCCATCCAAGCTGAATGATCGCGCTGACTCAAGAAGAAGCCTTTGGGACCAAGG
AAACTTCCCCCTGATCATCAAGAATCTTAAGATAGAAGACTCAGATACTTACATCTGTGAAGTGGAGGAC
CAGAAGGAGGAGGTGCAATTGCTAGTGTTCGGATTGACTGCCAACTCTGACACCCACCTGCTTCAGGGGC
AGAGCCTGACCCTGACCTTGGAGAGCCCCCCTGGTAGTAGCCCCTCAGTGCAATGTAGGAGTCCAAGGGG
TAAAAACATACAGGGGGGGAAGACCCTCTCCGTGTCTCAGCTGGAGCTCCAGGATAGTGGCACCTGGACA
TGCACTGTCTTGCAGAACCAGAAGAAGGTGGAGTTCAAAATAGACATCGTG
