[The description below was written by a language model from this plasmid's Addgene catalogue record.]
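Description:
MIEG-hCD4 is an empty retroviral expression backbone for mammalian cells, derived from the bicistronic vector pMIEG3 (MIEG-EGFP). The EGFP reporter of the parent vector was replaced with a human CD4 cDNA amplified from a cloned cDNA. One catalogue field describes the change as replacing "IRES EGFP". However, the depositor comment, the listing of "IRES hCD4" as a C-terminal element on the backbone, and the use of an IRES-directed reverse sequencing primer all indicate that the IRES is retained and only the reporter was exchanged. The plasmid is propagated in bacteria as a high-copy construct under ampicillin selection. The recommended recombination-deficient strain (Stbl3) is a common choice for vectors that carry repeated viral sequences. No feature table is provided, so the record does not explicitly state the promoter, the LTR origin, the packaging signal or the replication origin.

A gene of interest is inserted by restriction cloning upstream of the IRES, in the region flanked by the two sequencing primers. The cloned gene and hCD4 are then translated from a single bicistronic transcript, with the IRES allowing cap-independent translation of the downstream hCD4 reading frame. Human CD4 therefore acts as a cell-surface marker of transduction in place of a fluorescent protein. Such a marker generally allows transduced cells to be identified or enriched by antibody staining, and leaves the green fluorescence channel free. The associated publication concerns PU.1 expression in primary Th2 cells, which is consistent with use of this backbone for retroviral gene delivery into primary T lymphocytes. As deposited it carries no insert and can serve as the matched empty-vector control.
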