Addgene plasmid #40569: MIEG-hCD4
Purpose: (Empty Backbone)
Depositing lab: Alexander Dent & Mark Kaplan. Depositing organization: Indiana University School of Medicine, Indianapolis. Publication: PU.1 expression delineates heterogeneity in primary Th2 cells. Chang HC, Zhang S, Thieu VT, Slee RB, Bruns HA, Laribee RN, Klemsz MJ, Kaplan MH. Immunity. 2005 Jun;22(6):693-703. 10.1016/j.immuni.2005.03.016 PubMed 15963784.
Backbone
  Vector backbone: pMIEG3
  Backbone manufacturer: David A. Williams (PMID: 10961859)
  Modifications to backbone: IRES EGFP of pMIEG replaced with human CD4 cDNA
  Vector type: Mammalian Expression, Retroviral
  Tag / fusion protein: IRES hCD4 (C terminal on backbone)
Growth in bacteria
  Bacterial resistance: Ampicillin, 100 μg/mL
  Growth temperature: 37°C
  Growth strain: Stbl3
  Copy number: High Copy
Gene/Insert
  Cloning method: Restriction Enzyme
  Sequencing primers: 5′ pLXSN_5; 3′ IRES-R2 (gacggcaatatggtggaaa)
Resource information
  A portion of this plasmid was derived from a plasmid made by: Cloned human CD4 cDNA provided by G. Alkhatib, Indiana University.
Terms and licenses: Academic/Nonprofit Terms; Industry Terms: Not Available to Industry
Depositor comments: Retroviral vector MIEG-hCD4 was made by replacing the EGFP of the MIEG-EGFP vector with the hCD4 cDNA amplified from a cloned cDNA (provided by G. Alkhatib, Indiana University).
How to cite: MIEG-hCD4 was a gift from Alexander Dent & Mark Kaplan (Addgene plasmid # 40569 ; http://n2t.net/addgene:40569 ; RRID:Addgene_40569)
